Addgene plasmid #125165: pFB1.HMBP.PrS.AEBP2
Purpose: Expresses human AEBP2 in insect cells, , under a C3-cleavable (PreScission Protease) N-terminal hexahistidine-MBP tag.
Depositing lab: Chen Davidovich. Depositing organization: Monash University. Publication: RNA exploits an exposed regulatory site to inhibit the enzymatic activity of PRC2. Zhang Q, McKenzie NJ, Warneford-Thomson R, Gail EH, Flanigan SF, Owen BM, Lauman R, Levina V, Garcia BA, Schittenhelm RB, Bonasio R, Davidovich C. Nat Struct Mol Biol. 2019 Mar;26(3):237-247. doi: 10.1038/s41594-019-0197-y. Epub 2019 Mar 4. PubMed 30833789.
Backbone
  Vector backbone: pFB1.HMBP.A3.PrS.ybbR (parent pFast.Bac1)
  Backbone size w/o insert (bp): 5986
  Modifications to backbone: N-terminal His-MBP PreScission cleavage site
  Vector type: Insect Expression
Growth in bacteria
  Bacterial resistance: Ampicillin, 100 μg/mL
  Growth temperature: 37°C
  Growth strain: DH5alpha
  Copy number: Unknown
Gene/Insert
  Gene/Insert name: Zinc finger protein AEBP2 (alt name: Adipocyte enhancer-binding protein 2)
  Species: H. sapiens (human)
  Insert size (bp): 1512
  GenBank ID: 121536
  Entrez Gene: AEBP2
  Promoter: Polyhedrin
  Tag / fusion protein: His-MBP (N terminal on backbone)
  Cloning method: Unknown
  Sequencing primers: 5′ U003F pFB1 GGATTATTCATACCGTCCCA; 3′ U004 [Univ. pFB1/pFBD[PH] R] CAAATGTGGTATGGCTGATT
Terms and licenses: Academic/Nonprofit Terms; Industry Terms: Not Available to Industry
How to cite: pFB1.HMBP.PrS.AEBP2 was a gift from Chen Davidovich (Addgene plasmid # 125165 ; http://n2t.net/addgene:125165 ; RRID:Addgene_125165)
