[The description below was written by a language model from this plasmid's Addgene catalogue record and pLannotate feature annotations shown in this document.]
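Description:
pFB1.HMBP.PrS.AEBP2 is a baculovirus transfer (donor) plasmid for producing human AEBP2 in insect cells. It is built on pFB1.HMBP.A3.PrS.ybbR, a modified derivative of pFastBac1, and the sequenced record is 7,389 nt. In E. coli it replicates from a high-copy ColE1/pUC-type origin and is selected with ampicillin through the β-lactamase gene. An f1 phage origin and a fragment of the pBR322 bom region are also annotated.

The expression cassette lies between the Tn7L and Tn7R ends of a mini-Tn7 element, together with a gentamicin acetyltransferase gene driven by the Pc integron promoter. In pFastBac-type systems this arrangement lets the cassette and gentamicin marker be moved by Tn7 transposition into a baculovirus shuttle genome (bacmid) held in a suitable E. coli host. The resulting recombinant bacmid is then used to generate virus for infecting insect cells.

Within the cassette, the strong, very late polyhedrin promoter from Autographa californica drives a single fusion open reading frame. According to the catalogue entry, this frame begins with a hexahistidine tag. It is followed by a signal-sequence-less E. coli maltose-binding protein, a PreScission (3C) protease cleavage site and the AEBP2 coding sequence of about 1.5 kb. The His tag and protease site are not separately annotated in the feature table. An SV40 polyadenylation signal terminates the transcript.

The His-MBP module supports affinity purification and typically improves solubility, and protease cleavage releases AEBP2 from the tag. AEBP2 is a zinc finger accessory subunit of Polycomb repressive complex 2. This fits use of the plasmid for producing recombinant protein for biochemical studies of PRC2, although the record states only the expression purpose.
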