Features (pLannotate 1.2.2; 16 found; start..end, strand, type, name):
    142..233     +  promoter       polyhedrin promoter: polh from Autographa californica; promoter for the baculovirus polyhedrin gene
    318..1415    +  CDS            MBP: maltose binding protein from E. coli; malE (mutated); This version of the gene does not encode a signal sequence, so MBP will remain in the cytosol.
   1476..2981    +  CDS            AEBP2: AEBP2_HUMAN - Experimental evidence at protein level: Swiss-Prot protein existence level 1. Acts as an accessory subunit for the core Polycomb repressive complex 2 (PRC2), which mediates histone H3K27 (H3K27me3) trimethylation on chromatin leading to transcriptional repression of the affected target gene (PubMed:15225548, PubMed:31959557, PubMed:29499137). Plays a role in nucleosome localization of the PRC2 complex (PubMed:29499137). From Homo sapiens (Human).
   3041..3124    +  CDS            large T antigen (fragment): large T antigen from SV40 (simian virus 40)
   3147..3281    +  polyA_signal   SV40 poly(A) signal: SV40 polyadenylation signal
   3310..3475    -  mobile_element Tn7L: mini-Tn7 element (left end of the Tn7 transposon) Tn7
   3638..3654    +  CDS            lacZα (fragment): LacZα fragment of β-galactosidase; lacZ fragment
   3659..4113    +  rep_origin     f1 ori (sequence partly withheld): f1 bacteriophage origin of replication; arrow indicates direction of (+) strand synthesis
   4139..4243    +  promoter       AmpR promoter: bla
   4244..5104    +  CDS            AmpR: β-lactamase; bla; confers resistance to ampicillin, carbenicillin, and related antibiotics
   5275..5863    +  rep_origin     ori: high-copy-number ColE1/pMB1/pBR322/pUC origin of replication
   6038..6089    -  misc_feature   bom (fragment): basis of mobility region from pBR322
   6157..6381    -  mobile_element Tn7R: mini-Tn7 element (right end of the Tn7 transposon) Tn7
   6448..6981    -  CDS            GmR: gentamycin acetyltransferase; aacC1; confers resistance to gentamycin
   7151..7179    -  promoter       Pc promoter: intI1 (promoter lies within the coding sequence); class 1 integron promoter
   7157..115     -  CDS            YPR2_ECOLX (fragment) (across the origin): Protein predicted: Swiss-Prot protein existence level 4. From Escherichia coli.
>Addgene plasmid #125165 | pFB1.HMBP.PrS.AEBP2 | addgene full sequence | sequence record 292456 | Addgene NGS Result
GTCGCGGCGCTTGCCGGTGGTGCTGACCCCGGATGAAGTGGTTCGCATCCTCGGTTTTCTGGAAGGCGAG
CATCGTTTGTTCGCCCAGGACTCTAGCTATAGTTCTAGTGGTTGGCTACGTATACTCCGGAATATTAATA
GATCATGGAGATAATTAAAATGATAACCATCTCGCAAATAAATAAGTATTTTACTGTTTTCGTAACAGTT
TTGTAATAAAAAAACCTATAAATATTCCGGATTATTCATACCGTCCCACCATCGGGCGCGGATCTCGGTC
CGAAACCATGGGTCATCACCATCATCATCACGGTACCAAAACTGAAGAAGGTAAACTGGTAATCTGGATT
AACGGCGATAAAGGCTATAACGGTCTCGCTGAAGTCGGTAAGAAATTCGAGAAAGATACCGGAATTAAAG
TCACCGTTGAGCATCCGGATAAACTGGAAGAGAAATTCCCACAGGTTGCGGCAACTGGCGATGGCCCTGA
CATTATCTTCTGGGCACACGACCGCTTTGGTGGCTACGCTCAATCTGGCCTGTTGGCTGAAATCACCCCG
GACAAAGCGTTCCAGGACAAGCTGTATCCGTTTACCTGGGATGCCGTACGTTACAACGGCAAGCTGATTG
CTTACCCGATCGCTGTTGAAGCGTTATCGCTGATTTATAACAAAGATCTGCTGCCGAACCCGCCAAAAAC
CTGGGAAGAGATCCCGGCGCTGGATAAAGAACTGAAAGCGAAAGGTAAGAGCGCGCTGATGTTCAACCTG
CAAGAACCGTACTTCACCTGGCCGCTGATTGCTGCTGACGGGGGTTATGCGTTCAAGTATGAAAACGGCA
AGTACGACATTAAAGACGTGGGCGTGGATAACGCTGGCGCGAAAGCGGGTCTGACCTTCCTGGTTGACCT
GATTAAAAACAAACACATGAATGCAGACACCGATTACTCCATCGCAGAAGCTGCCTTTAATAAAGGCGAA
ACAGCGATGACCATCAACGGCCCGTGGGCATGGTCCAACATCGACACCAGCAAAGTGAATTATGGTGTAA
CGGTACTGCCGACCTTCAAGGGTCAACCATCCAAACCGTTCGTTGGCGTGCTGAGCGCAGGTATTAACGC
CGCCAGTCCGAACAAAGAGCTGGCAAAAGAGTTCCTCGAAAACTATCTGCTGACTGATGAAGGTCTGGAA
GCGGTTAATAAAGACAAACCGCTGGGTGCCGTAGCGCTGAAGTCTTACGAGGAAGAGTTGGCGAAAGATC
CACGTATTGCCGCCACCATGGAAAACGCCCAGAAAGGTGAAATCATGCCGAACATCCCGCAGATGTCCGC
TTTCTGGTATGCCGTGCGTACTGCGGTGATCAACGCCGCCAGCGGTCGTCAGACTGTCGATGAAGCCCTG
AAAGACGCGCAGACTGGTACCGATTACGATATCCCAACGACCCTGGAAGTTCTGTTCCAGGGGCCCCTGG
GATCCGCCGCCGCTATCACCGACATGGCCGACCTGGAGGAGCTCTCCCGCCTGAGCCCTCTGCCCCCCGG
CAGCCCGGGTTCGGCGGCGCGGGGCCGGGCTGAGCCCCCCGAGGAGGAGGAGGAAGAGGAGGAGGAGGAA
GAGGAGGCGGAGGCCGAGGCGGTGGCGGCGCTGCTGCTGAACGGCGGCAGCGGTGGGGGCGGCGGAGGCG
GCGGCGGAGGAGTGGGGGGCGGCGAGGCAGAGACGATGTCGGAGCCGAGCCCCGAGAGCGCCAGCCAGGC
CGGGGAGGACGAAGACGAGGAGGAGGACGACGAGGAGGAGGAAGATGAGAGCAGCAGCAGCGGCGGGGGT
GAGGAGGAGAGTAGCGCCGAGAGCCTGGTGGGCAGCAGCGGCGGGAGCAGCAGCGACGAGACCCGCTCGT
TGAGCCCCGGCGCCGCCAGCAGCAGCAGCGGGGATGGGGACGGCAAGGAGGGCCTGGAGGAGCCCAAGGG
ACCGCGGGGCAGCCAGGGCGGCGGCGGGGGCGGCAGCAGTAGCAGCAGCGTAGTCTCCAGCGGCGGCGAC
GAGGGCTACGGGACTGGGGGAGGCGGAAGCAGCGCGACCTCCGGGGGCCGGCGGGGCAGCTTGGAGATGT
CGTCGGATGGGGAACCCCTGAGCCGCATGGACTCGGAGGACAGCATAAGCAGTACTATAATGGATGTAGA
CAGCACAATTTCCAGTGGGCGTTCAACTCCAGCAATGATGAATGGACAAGGAAGCACTACTTCTTCAAGC
AAAAATATTGCCTATAATTGTTGTTGGGACCAGTGCCAGGCTTGCTTCAACTCTAGCCCAGATCTGGCAG
ATCACATCCGTTCCATACATGTAGATGGTCAGCGAGGAGGGGTATTTGTTTGCTTATGGAAAGGTTGTAA
AGTATATAACACTCCATCTACCAGTCAAAGTTGGTTACAAAGGCATATGCTGACACACAGTGGAGACAAA
CCTTTCAAGTGTGTTGTTGGTGGCTGCAATGCCAGCTTTGCTTCTCAGGGAGGGCTAGCTCGTCATGTAC
CCACACACTTCAGTCAGCAGAACTCCTCAAAAGTTTCTAGCCAGCCAAAGGCCAAAGAAGAATCTCCTTC
TAAAGCTGGAATGAACAAAAGGAGGAAATTAAAGAACAAAAGACGACGCTCATTACCACGGCCACATGAT
TTCTTCGATGCACAAACACTGGATGCGATAAGACATCGAGCCATATGCTTTAACCTCTCAGCTCATATAG
AAAGTTTAGGGAAGGGACACAGTGTTGTTTTTCATAGTACTGTAATAGCTAAGAGAAAAGAAGATTCTGG
GAAGATCAAACTTTTGCTTCATTGGATGCCTGAAGACATTCTGCCTGATGTGTGGGTGAATGAAAGTGAA
CGACATCAGTTAAAAACTAAAGTAGTTCATTTATCAAAGCTACCCAAAGATACTGCCTTGCTTTTGGACC
CAAACATATACAGAACAATGCCGCAGAAGAGGTTGAAGAGGTGATCTAGAGCCTGCAGTCTCGAGGCATG
CGGTACCAAGCTTGTCGAGAAGTACTAGAGGATCATAATCAGCCATACCACATTTGTAGAGGTTTTACTT
GCTTTAAAAAACCTCCCACACCTCCCCCTGAACCTGAAACATAAAATGAATGCAATTGTTGTTGTTAACT
TGTTTATTGCAGCTTATAATGGTTACAAATAAAGCAATAGCATCACAAATTTCACAAATAAAGCATTTTT
TTCACTGCATTCTAGTTGTGGTTTGTCCAAACTCATCAATGTATCTTATCATGTCTGGATCTGATCACTG
ATATCGCCTAGGAGATCCGAACCAGATAAGTGAAATCTAGTTCCAAACTATTTTGTCATTTTTAATTTTC
GTATTAGCTTACGACGCTACACCCAGTTCCCATCTATTTTGTCACTCTTCCCTAAATAATCCTTAAAAAC
TCCATTTCCACCCCTCCCAGTTCCCAACTATTTTGTCCGCCCACAGCGGGGCATTTTTCTTCCTGTTATG
TTTTTAATCAAACATCCTGCCAACTCCATGTGACAAACCGTCATCTTCGGCTACTTTTTCTCTGTCACAG
AATGAAAATTTTTCTGTCATCTCTTCGTTATTAATGTTTGTAATTGACTGAATATCAACGCTTATTTGCA
GCCTGAATGGCGAATGGG
[124 nt withheld, positions 3659-3782]
C
[91 nt withheld, positions 3784-3874]
A
[49 nt withheld, positions 3876-3924]
CCTTTGACGTTGGAGTCCACGTTCTT
[37 nt withheld, positions 3951-3987]
ACCCTATCTCGGTCTATTCTTTTGATTTATAAGGGATTTTGCCGATTTCGGCCTATTGGTTAAAAAATGA
GCTGATTTAACAAAAATTTAACGCGAATTTTAACAAAATATTAACGCTTACAATTTAGGTGGCACTTTTC
GGGGAAATGTGCGCGGAACCCCTATTTGTTTATTTTTCTAAATACATTCAAATATGTATCCGCTCATGAG
ACAATAACCCTGATAAATGCTTCAATAATATTGAAAAAGGAAGAGTATGAGTATTCAACATTTCCGTGTC
GCCCTTATTCCCTTTTTTGCGGCATTTTGCCTTCCTGTTTTTGCTCACCCAGAAACGCTGGTGAAAGTAA
AAGATGCTGAAGATCAGTTGGGTGCACGAGTGGGTTACATCGAACTGGATCTCAACAGCGGTAAGATCCT
TGAGAGTTTTCGCCCCGAAGAACGTTTTCCAATGATGAGCACTTTTAAAGTTCTGCTATGTGGCGCGGTA
TTATCCCGTATTGACGCCGGGCAAGAGCAACTCGGTCGCCGCATACACTATTCTCAGAATGACTTGGTTG
AGTACTCACCAGTCACAGAAAAGCATCTTACGGATGGCATGACAGTAAGAGAATTATGCAGTGCTGCCAT
AACCATGAGTGATAACACTGCGGCCAACTTACTTCTGACAACGATCGGAGGACCGAAGGAGCTAACCGCT
TTTTTGCACAACATGGGGGATCATGTAACTCGCCTTGATCGTTGGGAACCGGAGCTGAATGAAGCCATAC
CAAACGACGAGCGTGACACCACGATGCCTGTAGCAATGGCAACAACGTTGCGCAAACTATTAACTGGCGA
ACTACTTACTCTAGCTTCCCGGCAACAATTAATAGACTGGATGGAGGCGGATAAAGTTGCAGGACCACTT
CTGCGCTCGGCCCTTCCGGCTGGCTGGTTTATTGCTGATAAATCTGGAGCCGGTGAGCGTGGGTCTCGCG
GTATCATTGCAGCACTGGGGCCAGATGGTAAGCCCTCCCGTATCGTAGTTATCTACACGACGGGGAGTCA
GGCAACTATGGATGAACGAAATAGACAGATCGCTGAGATAGGTGCCTCACTGATTAAGCATTGGTAACTG
TCAGACCAAGTTTACTCATATATACTTTAGATTGATTTAAAACTTCATTTTTAATTTAAAAGGATCTAGG
TGAAGATCCTTTTTGATAATCTCATGACCAAAATCCCTTAACGTGAGTTTTCGTTCCACTGAGCGTCAGA
CCCCGTAGAAAAGATCAAAGGATCTTCTTGAGATCCTTTTTTTCTGCGCGTAATCTGCTGCTTGCAAACA
AAAAAACCACCGCTACCAGCGGTGGTTTGTTTGCCGGATCAAGAGCTACCAACTCTTTTTCCGAAGGTAA
CTGGCTTCAGCAGAGCGCAGATACCAAATACTGTTCTTCTAGTGTAGCCGTAGTTAGGCCACCACTTCAA
GAACTCTGTAGCACCGCCTACATACCTCGCTCTGCTAATCCTGTTACCAGTGGCTGCTGCCAGTGGCGAT
AAGTCGTGTCTTACCGGGTTGGACTCAAGACGATAGTTACCGGATAAGGCGCAGCGGTCGGGCTGAACGG
GGGGTTCGTGCACACAGCCCAGCTTGGAGCGAACGACCTACACCGAACTGAGATACCTACAGCGTGAGCT
ATGAGAAAGCGCCACGCTTCCCGAAGGGAGAAAGGCGGACAGGTATCCGGTAAGCGGCAGGGTCGGAACA
GGAGAGCGCACGAGGGAGCTTCCAGGGGGAAACGCCTGGTATCTTTATAGTCCTGTCGGGTTTCGCCACC
TCTGACTTGAGCGTCGATTTTTGTGATGCTCGTCAGGGGGGCGGAGCCTATGGAAAAACGCCAGCAACGC
GGCCTTTTTACGGTTCCTGGCCTTTTGCTCACATGTTCTTTCCTGCGTTATCCCCTGATTCTGTGGATAA
CCGTATTACCGCCTTTGAGTGAGCTGATACCGCTCGCCGCAGCCGAACGACCGAGCGCAGCGAGTCAGTG
AGCGAGGAAGCGGAAGAGCGCCTGATGCGGTATTTTCTCCTTACGCATCTGTGCGGTATTTCACACCGCA
TAGACCAGCCGCGTAACCTGGCAAAATCGGTTACGGTTGAGTAATAAATGGATGCCCTGCGTAAGCGGGT
GTGGGCGGACAATAAAGTCTTAAACTGAACAAAATAGATCTAAACTATGACAATAAAGTCTTAAACTAGA
CAGAATAGTTGTAAACTGAAATCAGTCCAGTTATGCTGTGAAAAAGCATACTGGACTTTTGTTATGGCTA
AAGCAAACTCTTCATTTTCTGAAGTGCAAATTGCCCGTCGTATTAAAGAGGGGCGTGGCCAAGGGCATGG
TAAAGACTATATTCGCGGCGTTGTGACAATTTACCGAACAACTCCGCGGCCGGGAAGCCGATCTCGGCTT
GAACGAATTGTTAGGTGGCGGTACTTGGGTCGATATCAAAGTGCATCACTTCTTCCCGTATGCCCAACTT
TGTATAGAGAGCCACTGCGGGATCGTCACCGTAATCTGCTTGCACGTAGATCACATAAGCACCAAGCGCG
TTGGCCTCATGCTTGAGGAGATTGATGAGCGCGGTGGCAATGCCCTGCCTCCGGTGCTCGCCGGAGACTG
CGAGATCATAGATATAGATCTCACTACGCGGCTGCTCAAACTTGGGCAGAACGTAAGCCGCGAGAGCGCC
AACAACCGCTTCTTGGTCGAAGGCAGCAAGCGCGATGAATGTCTTACTACGGAGCAAGTTCCCGAGGTAA
TCGGAGTCCGGCTGATGTTGGGAGTAGGTGGCTACGTCTCCGAACTCACGACCGAAAAGATCAAGAGCAG
CCCGCATGGATTTGACTTGGTCAGGGCCGAGCCTACATGTGCGAATGATGCCCATACTTGAGCCACCTAA
CTTTGTTTTAGGGCGACTGCCCTGCTGCGTAACATCGTTGCTGCTGCGTAACATCAAACATCGACCCACG
GCGTAACGCGCTTGCTGCTTGGATGCCCGAGGCATAGACTGTACAAAAAAACAGTCATAACAAGCCATGA
AAACCGCCACTGCGCCGTTACCACCGCTGCGTTCGGTCAAGGTTCTGGACCAGTTGCGTGAGCGCATACG
CTACTTGCATTACAGTTTACGAACCGAACAGGCTTATGTCAACTGGGTTCGTGCCTTCATCCGTTTCCAC
GGTGTGCGTCACCCGGCAACCTTGGGCAGCAGCGAAGTCGAGGCATTTCTGTCCTGGCTGGCGAACGAGC
GCAAGGTTTCGGTCTCCACGCATCGTCAGGCATTGGCGGCCTTGCTGTTCTTCTACGGCAAGGTGCTGTG
CACGGATCTGCCCTGGCTTCAGGAGATCGGAAGACCTCGGCC
