>Addgene plasmid #125165 | pFB1.HMBP.PrS.AEBP2 | depositor partial sequence | sequence record 247224 | AEBP2
ATGGCCGCCGCTATCACCGACATGGCCGACCTGGAGGAGCTCTCCCGCCTGAGCCCTCTGCCCCCCGGCA
GCCCGGGTTCGGCGGCGCGGGGCCGGGCTGAGCCCCCCGAGGAGGAGGAGGAAGAGGAGGAGGAGGAAGA
GGAGGCGGAGGCCGAGGCGGTGGCGGCGCTGCTGCTGAACGGCGGCAGCGGTGGGGGCGGCGGAGGCGGC
GGCGGAGGAGTGGGGGGCGGCGAGGCAGAGACGATGTCGGAGCCGAGCCCCGAGAGCGCCAGCCAGGCCG
GGGAGGACGAAGACGAGGAGGAGGACGACGAGGAGGAGGAAGATGAGAGCAGCAGCAGCGGCGGGGGTGA
GGAGGAGAGTAGCGCCGAGAGCCTGGTGGGCAGCAGCGGCGGGAGCAGCAGCGACGAGACCCGCTCGTTG
AGCCCCGGCGCCGCCAGCAGCAGCAGCGGGGATGGGGACGGCAAGGAGGGCCTGGAGGAGCCCAAGGGAC
CGCGGGGCAGCCAGGGCGGCGGCGGGGGCGGCAGCAGTAGCAGCAGCGTAGTCTCCAGCGGCGGCGACGA
GGGCTACGGGACTGGGGGAGGCGGAAGCAGCGCGACCTCCGGGGGCCGGCGGGGCAGCTTGGAGATGTCG
TCGGATGGGGAACCCCTGAGCCGCATGGACTCGGAGGACAGCATAAGCAGTACTATAATGGATGTAGACA
GCACAATTTCCAGTGGGCGTTCAACTCCAGCAATGATGAATGGACAAGGAAGCACTACTTCTTCAAGCAA
AAATATTGCCTATAATTGTTGTTGGGACCAGTGCCAGGCTTGCTTCAACTCTAGCCCAGATCTGGCAGAT
CACATCCGTTCCATACATGTAGATGGTCAGCGAGGAGGGGTATTTGTTTGCTTATGGAAAGGTTGTAAAG
TATATAACACTCCATCTACCAGTCAAAGTTGGTTACAAAGGCATATGCTGACACACAGTGGAGACAAACC
TTTCAAGTGTGTTGTTGGTGGCTGCAATGCCAGCTTTGCTTCTCAGGGAGGGCTAGCTCGTCATGTACCC
ACACACTTCAGTCAGCAGAACTCCTCAAAAGTTTCTAGCCAGCCAAAGGCCAAAGAAGAATCTCCTTCTA
AAGCTGGAATGAACAAAAGGAGGAAATTAAAGAACAAAAGACGACGCTCATTACCACGGCCACATGATTT
CTTCGATGCACAAACACTGGATGCGATAAGACATCGAGCCATATGCTTTAACCTCTCAGCTCATATAGAA
AGTTTAGGGAAGGGACACAGTGTTGTTTTTCATAGTACTGTAATAGCTAAGAGAAAAGAAGATTCTGGGA
AGATCAAACTTTTGCTTCATTGGATGCCTGAAGACATTCTGCCTGATGTGTGGGTGAATGAAAGTGAACG
ACATCAGTTAAAAACTAAAGTAGTTCATTTATCAAAGCTACCCAAAGATACTGCCTTGCTTTTGGACCCA
AACATATACAGAACAATGCCGCAGAAGAGGTTGAAGAGGTAA
